Addgene plasmid #247457: pEF5-H4K16R-Halo-FRT
Purpose: Expresses wild-type H4K16R-Halo under EF1 promoter and can be integrated into FRT site
Depositing lab: Kazuhiro Maeshima. Depositing organization: National Institute of Genetics. Publication: Behaviors of nucleosomes with mutant histone H4s in euchromatic domains of living human cells. Semeigazin A, Iida S, Minami K, Tamura S, Ide S, Higashi K, Toyoda A, Kurokawa K, Maeshima K. Histochem Cell Biol. 2024 Jul;162(1-2):23-40. doi: 10.1007/s00418-024-02293-x. Epub 2024 May 14. PubMed 38743310.
Backbone
  Vector backbone: pEF5
  Backbone manufacturer: Invitrogen, Cat#V602020
  Vector type: Mammalian Expression
  Selectable markers: Hygromycin
Growth in bacteria
  Bacterial resistance: Ampicillin, 100 μg/mL
  Growth temperature: 37°C
  Growth strain: DH5alpha
  Copy number: High Copy
Gene/Insert
  Gene/Insert name: H4 (H4C1) (alt name: H4 (H4C1), K16R)
  Species: H. sapiens (human)
  Insert size (bp): 1263
  Entrez Gene: H4C1 (a.k.a. H4-16, H4C11, H4C12, H4C13, H4C14, H4C15, H4C16, H4C2, H4C3, H4C4, H4C5, H4C6, H4C8, H4C9, H4FA, HIST1H4A)
  Promoter: EF1α
  Tag / fusion protein: HaloTag (C terminal on insert)
  Cloning method: Other
  Sequencing primers: 5′ T7 or EF1a core promoter
Terms and licenses: Academic/Nonprofit Terms; Industry Terms: Not Available to Industry
How to cite: pEF5-H4K16R-Halo-FRT was a gift from Kazuhiro Maeshima (Addgene plasmid # 247457 ; http://n2t.net/addgene:247457 ; RRID:Addgene_247457)
