[The description below was written by a language model from this plasmid's Addgene catalogue record and pLannotate feature annotations shown in this document.]
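Description:
pEF5-H4K16R-Halo-FRT is a mammalian expression plasmid built on the Invitrogen pEF5 FRT-type backbone, designed for site-specific integration of a tagged mutant histone gene into an FRT-bearing genomic locus. It is propagated in E. coli as a high-copy plasmid through a ColE1/pUC-type origin with ampicillin selection (AmpR). The sequenced record is about 7.1 kb. Its annotation also picks up a partial f1 origin, lac promoter/operator remnants and several short fragment matches (small t antigen, SRα, CMV enhancer, ble) that appear to be backbone residue or incidental hits rather than functional parts.

The payload is human histone H4 (H4C1) carrying a lysine-to-arginine substitution at position 16, fused at its C terminus to HaloTag. HaloTag is a modified dehalogenase that covalently binds chloroalkane ligands, so the fusion can be labelled with fluorescent dyes. The catalogue purpose line calls the insert "wild-type" H4K16R, but the name and insert fields indicate the K16R mutant. K16 is a well-known acetylation site, and arginine preserves the positive charge while preventing acetylation. Expression is driven by the strong constitutive EF-1α promoter, with a T7 promoter just upstream of the coding region, and terminated by the bGH polyadenylation signal. A backbone V5 epitope lies downstream of HaloTag, though the record does not say whether it is translated in frame.

Adjacent to the expression cassette is an FRT site directly preceding a hygromycin resistance gene with an SV40 poly(A) signal. No intact promoter is annotated for HygR. This fits the usual FLP-mediated integration design, in which recombination into a genomic FRT site activates hygromycin resistance and allows selection of stable single-site integrants. According to the associated publication, the construct was used to study how nucleosomes containing mutant H4 behave in living human cells.
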