Features (pLannotate 1.2.2; 23 found; start..end, strand, type, name):
    835..901     -  CDS            small t antigen (fragment): SV40 (simian virus 40) small t antigen
    910..929     -  promoter       SRα promoter (fragment): hybrid promoter consisting of the SV40 early promoter plus part of the long terminal repeat of human T-lymphotrophic virus 1
    926..944     -  enhancer       CMV enhancer (fragment): human cytomegalovirus immediate early enhancer
   1099..1151    +  misc_feature   bom (fragment): basis of mobility region from pBR322
   1210..1314    +  promoter       AmpR promoter: bla
   1315..2175    +  CDS            AmpR: β-lactamase; bla; confers resistance to ampicillin, carbenicillin, and related antibiotics
   2346..2934    +  rep_origin     ori: high-copy-number ColE1/pMB1/pBR322/pUC origin of replication
   3117..3209    +  CDS            lacI (fragment): lac repressor; lacI; The lac repressor binds to the lac operator to inhibit transcription in E. coli. This inhibition can be relieved by adding lactose or isopropyl-β-D-thiogalactopyranoside (IPTG).
   3222..3243    +  protein_bind   CAP binding site: CAP binding activates transcription in the presence of cAMP. E. coli catabolite activator protein
   3258..3288    +  promoter       lac promoter: promoter for the E. coli lac operon
   3296..3312    +  protein_bind   lac operator: The lac repressor binds to the lac operator to inhibit transcription in E. coli. This inhibition can be relieved by adding lactose or isopropyl-β-D-thiogalactopyranoside (IPTG). lac repressor encoded by lacI
   3385..3506    -  polyA_signal   SV40 poly(A) signal: SV40 polyadenylation signal
   3501..3626    -  CDS            ble (fragment): BLE_KLEPN - Experimental evidence at protein level: Swiss-Prot protein existence level 1. Binding protein with a strong affinity to the bleomycin family of antibiotics. Binds to CL990; an antimitotic-antibiotic compound. From Klebsiella pneumoniae.
   3636..4658    -  CDS            HygR: aminoglycoside phosphotransferase from E. coli; aph(4)-Ia; confers resistance to hygromycin
   4666..4713    -  protein_bind   FRT: FLP-mediated recombination occurs in the 8-bp core sequence TCTAGAAA (Turan and Bode, 2011). FLP recombinase from the Saccharomyces cerevisiae 2μ plasmid
   4718..4951    -  rep_origin     f1 ori (fragment) (sequence partly withheld): f1 bacteriophage origin of replication; arrow indicates direction of (+) strand synthesis
   4972..4993    -  promoter       SV40 promoter (fragment): SV40 enhancer and early promoter
   4997..5221    -  polyA_signal   bGH poly(A) signal: bovine growth hormone polyadenylation signal
   5265..5306    -  CDS            V5 tag: epitope tag from simian virus 5
   5355..6238    -  CDS            HaloTag® (fragment): modified bacterial dehalogenase that forms covalent bonds with chloroalkane derivatives
   6305..6613    -  CDS            H4_BOVIN (sequence partly withheld): Experimental evidence at protein level: Swiss-Prot protein existence level 1. Core component of nucleosome. Nucleosomes wrap and compact DNA into chromatin, limiting DNA accessibility to the cellular machineries which require DNA as a template. Histones thereby play a central role in transcription regulation, DNA repair, DNA replication and chromosomal stability. DNA accessibility is regulated via a complex set of post-translational modifications of histones, also called histone code, and nucleosome remodeling. From Bos taurus (Bovine).
   6733..6751    -  promoter       T7 promoter: promoter for bacteriophage T7 RNA polymerase
   6768..828     -  promoter       EF-1α promoter (across the origin): strong constitutive promoter for human elongation factor EF-1α
>Addgene plasmid #247457 | pEF5-H4K16R-Halo-FRT | addgene full sequence | sequence record 492448 | Addgene NGS Result
GCTCCCTGCAGCAGGGCCGGGAAGCGGCCATCTTTCCGCTCACGCAACTGGTGCCGACCGGGCCAGCCTT
GCCGCCCAGGGCGGGGCGATACACGGCGGCGCGAGGCCAGGCACCAGAGCAGGCCGGCCAGCTTGAGACT
ACCCCCGTCCGATTCTCGGTGGCCGCGCTCGCAGGCCCCGCCTCGCCGAACATGTGCGCTGGGACGCACG
GGCCCCGTCGCCGCCCGCGGCCCCAAAAACCGAAATACCAGTGTGCAGATCTTGGCCCGCATTTACAAGA
CTATCTTGCCAGAAAAAAAGCGTCGCAGCAGGTCATCAAAAATTTTAAATGGCTAGAGACTTATCGAAAG
CAGCGAGACAGGCGCGAAGGTGCCACCAGATTCGCACGCGGCGGCCCCAGCGCCCAGGCCAGGCCTCAAC
TCAAGCACGAGGCGAAGGGGCTCCTTAAGCGCAAGGCCTCGAACTCTCCCACCCACTTCCAACCCGAAGC
TCGGGATCAAGAATCACGTACTGCAGCCAGGTGGAAGTAATTCAAGGCACGCAAGGGCCATAACCCGTAA
AGAGGCCAGGCCCGCGGGAACCACACACGGCACTTACCTGTGTTCTGGCGGCAAACCCGTTGCGAAAAAG
AACGTTCACGGCGACTACTGCACTTATATACGGTTCTCCCCCACCCTCGGGAAAAAGGCGGAGCCAGTAC
ACGACATCACTTTCCCAGTTTACCCCGCGCCACCTTCTCTAGGCACCGGTTCAATTGCCGACCCCTCCCC
CCAACTTCTCGGGGACTGTGGGCGATGTGCGCTCTGCCCACTGACGGGCACCGGAGCCAATTCCCACTCC
TTTCAAGACCTAGAAGGTCCATTAGCTGCAAAGATTCCTCTCTGTTTAAAACTTTATCCATCTTTGCAAA
GCTTTTTGCAAAAGCCTAGTCAATAATCAATGTCAACGCGTATATCTGGCCCGTACATCGCGAAGCAGCG
CAAAACGCCTAACCCTAAGCAGATTCTTCATGCAATTGTCGGTCAAGCCTTGCCTTGTTGTAGCTTAAAT
TTTGCTCGCGCACTACTCAGCGACCTCCAACACACAAGCAGGGAGCAGATACTGGCTTAACTATGCGGCA
TCAGAGCAGATTGTACTGAGAGTGCACCATAGGGGATCGGGAGATCTCCCGATCCGTCGACGTCAGGTGG
CACTTTTCGGGGAAATGTGCGCGGAACCCCTATTTGTTTATTTTTCTAAATACATTCAAATATGTATCCG
CTCATGAGACAATAACCCTGATAAATGCTTCAATAATATTGAAAAAGGAAGAGTATGAGTATTCAACATT
TCCGTGTCGCCCTTATTCCCTTTTTTGCGGCATTTTGCCTTCCTGTTTTTGCTCACCCAGAAACGCTGGT
GAAAGTAAAAGATGCTGAAGATCAGTTGGGTGCACGAGTGGGTTACATCGAACTGGATCTCAACAGCGGT
AAGATCCTTGAGAGTTTTCGCCCCGAAGAACGTTTTCCAATGATGAGCACTTTTAAAGTTCTGCTATGTG
GCGCGGTATTATCCCGTATTGACGCCGGGCAAGAGCAACTCGGTCGCCGCATACACTATTCTCAGAATGA
CTTGGTTGAGTACTCACCAGTCACAGAAAAGCATCTTACGGATGGCATGACAGTAAGAGAATTATGCAGT
GCTGCCATAACCATGAGTGATAACACTGCGGCCAACTTACTTCTGACAACGATCGGAGGACCGAAGGAGC
TAACCGCTTTTTTGCACAACATGGGGGATCATGTAACTCGCCTTGATCGTTGGGAACCGGAGCTGAATGA
AGCCATACCAAACGACGAGCGTGACACCACGATGCCTGTAGCAATGGCAACAACGTTGCGCAAACTATTA
ACTGGCGAACTACTTACTCTAGCTTCCCGGCAACAATTAATAGACTGGATGGAGGCGGATAAAGTTGCAG
GACCACTTCTGCGCTCGGCCCTTCCGGCTGGCTGGTTTATTGCTGATAAATCTGGAGCCGGTGAGCGTGG
GTCTCGCGGTATCATTGCAGCACTGGGGCCAGATGGTAAGCCCTCCCGTATCGTAGTTATCTACACGACG
GGGAGTCAGGCAACTATGGATGAACGAAATAGACAGATCGCTGAGATAGGTGCCTCACTGATTAAGCATT
GGTAACTGTCAGACCAAGTTTACTCATATATACTTTAGATTGATTTAAAACTTCATTTTTAATTTAAAAG
GATCTAGGTGAAGATCCTTTTTGATAATCTCATGACCAAAATCCCTTAACGTGAGTTTTCGTTCCACTGA
GCGTCAGACCCCGTAGAAAAGATCAAAGGATCTTCTTGAGATCCTTTTTTTCTGCGCGTAATCTGCTGCT
TGCAAACAAAAAAACCACCGCTACCAGCGGTGGTTTGTTTGCCGGATCAAGAGCTACCAACTCTTTTTCC
GAAGGTAACTGGCTTCAGCAGAGCGCAGATACCAAATACTGTTCTTCTAGTGTAGCCGTAGTTAGGCCAC
CACTTCAAGAACTCTGTAGCACCGCCTACATACCTCGCTCTGCTAATCCTGTTACCAGTGGCTGCTGCCA
GTGGCGATAAGTCGTGTCTTACCGGGTTGGACTCAAGACGATAGTTACCGGATAAGGCGCAGCGGTCGGG
CTGAACGGGGGGTTCGTGCACACAGCCCAGCTTGGAGCGAACGACCTACACCGAACTGAGATACCTACAG
CGTGAGCTATGAGAAAGCGCCACGCTTCCCGAAGGGAGAAAGGCGGACAGGTATCCGGTAAGCGGCAGGG
TCGGAACAGGAGAGCGCACGAGGGAGCTTCCAGGGGGAAACGCCTGGTATCTTTATAGTCCTGTCGGGTT
TCGCCACCTCTGACTTGAGCGTCGATTTTTGTGATGCTCGTCAGGGGGGCGGAGCCTATGGAAAAACGCC
AGCAACGCGGCCTTTTTACGGTTCCTGGCCTTTTGCTGGCCTTTTGCTCACATGTTCTTTCCTGCGTTAT
CCCCTGATTCTGTGGATAACCGTATTACCGCCTTTGAGTGAGCTGATACCGCTCGCCGCAGCCGAACGAC
CGAGCGCAGCGAGTCAGTGAGCGAGGAAGCGGAAGAGCGCCCAATACGCAAACCGCCTCTCCCCGCGCGT
TGGCCGATTCATTAATGCAGCTGGCACGACAGGTTTCCCGACTGGAAAGCGGGCAGTGAGCGCAACGCAA
TTAATGTGAGTTAGCTCACTCATTAGGCACCCCAGGCTTTACACTTTATGCTTCCGGCTCGTATGTTGTG
TGGAATTGTGAGCGGATAACAATTTCACACAGGAAACAGCTATGACCATGATTACGCCAAGCTCTAGCTA
GAGGTCGACGGTATACAGACATGATAAGATACATTGATGAGTTTGGACAAACCACAACTAGAATGCAGTG
AAAAAAATGCTTTATTTGTGAAATTTGTGATGCTATTGCTTTATTTGTAACCATTATAAGCTGCAATAAA
CAAGTTGGGGTGGGCGAAGAACTCCAGCATGAGATCCCCGCGCTGGAGGATCATCCAGCCGGCGTCCCGG
AAAACGATTCCGAAGCCCAACCTTTCATAGAAGGCGGCGGTGGAATCGAAATCTCGTAGTACGTGCTATT
CCTTTGCCCTCGGACGAGTGCTGGGGCGTCGGTTTCCACTATCGGCGAGTACTTCTACACAGCCATCGGT
CCAGACGGCCGCGCTTCTGCGGGCGATTTGTGTACGCCCGACAGTCCCGGCTCCGGATCGGACGATTGCG
TCGCATCGACCCTGCGCCCAAGCTGCATCATCGAAATTGCCGTCAACCAAGCTCTGATAGAGTTGGTCAA
GACCAATGCGGAGCATATACGCCCGGAGCCGCGGCGATCCTGCAAGCTCCGGATGCCTCCGCTCGAAGTA
GCGCGTCTGCTGCTCCATACAAGCCAACCACGGCCTCCAGAAGAAGATGTTGGCGACCTCGTATTGGGAA
TCCCCGAACATCGCCTCGCTCCAGTCAATGACCGCTGTTATGCGGCCATTGTCCGTCAGGACATTGTTGG
AGCCGAAATCCGCGTGCACGAGGTGCCGGACTTCGGGGCAGTCCTCGGCCCAAAGCATCAGCTCATCGAG
AGCCTGCGCGACGGACGCACTGACGGTGTCGTCCATCACAGTTTGCCAGTGATACACATGGGGATCAGCA
ATCGCGCATATGAAATCACGCCATGTAGTGTATTGACCGATTCCTTGCGGTCCGAATGGGCCGAACCCGC
TCGTCTGGCTAAGATCGGCCGCAGCGATCGCATCCATGGCCTCCGCGACCGGCTGCAGAACAGCGGGCAG
TTCGGTTTCGGGCAGGTCTTGCAACGTGACACCCTGTGCACGGCGGGAGATGCAATAGGTCAGGCTCTCG
CTGAATTCCCCAATGTCAAGCACTTCCGGAATCGGGAGCGCGGCCGATGCAAAGTGCCGATAAACATAAC
GATCTTTGTAGAAACCATCGGCGCAGCTATTTACCCGCAGGACATATCCACGCCCTCCTACATCGAAGCT
GAAAGCACGAGATTCTTCGCCCTCCGAGAGCTGCATCAGGTCGGAGACGCTGTCGAACTTTTCGATCAGA
AACTTCTCGACAGACGTCGCGGTGAGTTCAGGCTTTTTGGCCAAGGAAGTTCCTATACTTTCTAGAGAAT
AGGAACTTCGGAATAGGAACTTCTAGGTACGTGAACCATCACCCT
[91 nt withheld, positions 4736-4826]
G
[124 nt withheld, positions 4828-4951]
GGGGATACCCCCTAGAGCCCCAGCTGGTTCTTTCCGCCTCAGAAGCCATAGAGCCCACCGCATCCCCAGC
ATGCCTGCTATTGTCTTCCCAATCCTCCCCCTTGCTGTCCTGCCCCACCCCACCCCCCAGAATAGAATGA
CACCTACTCAGACAATGCGATGCAATTTCCTCATTTTATTAGGAAAGGACAGTGGGAGTGGCACCTTCCA
GGGTCAAGGAAGGCACGGGGGAGGGGCAAACAACAGATGGCTGGCAACTAGAAGGCACAGTCGAGGCTGA
TCAGCGGGTTTAAACTCATTACTAACCGGTACGCGTAGAATCGAGACCGAGGAGAGGGTTAGGGATAGGC
TTACCTTCGAACCGCGGGCCCTCTAGACTCGAGCGGCCGCCGAATTAACTTAACCGGAAATCTCCAGAGT
AGACAGCCAGCGCGCGATCTCGCTGCCGATCAGGTCCGGGTTGTCTTCTTGCAGCAGATTCAGACCCGGG
CCGATGTCCACAGCCTTGCAGTTAGGCAGGCTTTTGGCCAGGCGAGCGGCTTCGGCCGGTGGGATCAGAA
CGCCTGGGGTGCCCCAGAACAGCAGCTTCGGGACAGGGGACTGGTGCAGCCAGTCCATGTATTCTTCGAC
CAGCGCGACGATGTTCGCTGGCTCACCGGCGATTGGCAGCTCGTTTGGGAAGCGCCACAGTGGCTCGCGG
TCAACAGGATTCAGGAACGGCTCGCGGTAATGGTCCATCTCGACTTCAGTCAGCGGGCGGACGACACCCA
TCGGCAGCGTACCCTCGATAAAAACGTTCTGATCGATGATCAGCTTGCGGCCGACGTCGGTGGTGCGGAA
GGCCTGGAAGGTCTCGCGGGCAAATTCTGGCCATTCGTCCCAGGTCGGGATAGGGCGGATGAACTCCATA
AATGCAATACCTTTGACGCGCTCTGGATTGCGCTTGGCCCAGTGGAAACCCAGAGCGGAGCCCCAGTCGT
GAATGACCAGGACGACCTCTTCCAGACCCAGGGCTTCGATGAAGGCATCCATGAAGCGGACGTGGTCGTC
GAAGAAATAACCCAGGTCTGGTTTGTCGGATTTGCCCATACCGATCAGGTCTGGAGCAATGCAGCGATGG
GTCGGTGCAACATGCGGGATGATGTTGCGCCACACGTAGGAGGAGGTCGGGTTACCGTGCAGGAACAGCA
CAGGGGTGCCATCGCGCGGACCAACATCGACGTAGTGCATGCGCTCGCCCAGGACTTCCACATAATGGGG
GTCGAATGGAAAGCCAGTACCGATTTCGGAACCGCCACCAGAGCCTCCACCTCCACTTCCACCTCCGCCT
GAACCACCTCCACCAGATGGATC
[258 nt withheld, positions 6305-6562]
CCTGGCACCCCCCTTACCCAAACCCTTCCCGCCCTTACCACGTCCAGACATCTCGAAATTCGCTAGCTCT
AGAGCGGCCCCGCCACTGTGCTGGATATCTGCAGAATTCCACCACACTGGACTAGTGGATCCGAGCTCGG
TACCAAGCTTACCTAGCCAGCTTGGGTCTCCCTATAGTGAGTCGTATTAGTACCAAGCTAATTCCTCACG
ACACCTGAAATGGAAGAAAAAAACTTTGAACCACTGTCTGAGGCTTGAGAATGAACCAAGATCCAAACTC
AAAAAGGGCAAATTCCAAGGAGAATTACATCAAGTGCCAAGCTGGCCTAACTTCAGTCTCCACCCACTCA
GTGTGGGGAAACTCCATCGCATAAAACCCCTCCCCCCAACCTAAAGACGACGTACTCCAAAAGCTCGAGA
ACTAATCGAGGTGCCTGGACGGCGCCCGGTACTCCGTGGAGTCACATGAAGCGACGGCTGAGGACGGAAA
GGCCCTTTTCCTTTGTGTGGGTGACTCACCCGCCCGCTCTCCCGAGCGCCGCGTCCTCCATTTTGA
